LOCUS       Exported 9050 bp ds-DNA circular SYN 13-MAY-2021
DEFINITION  expresses a chimeric KLF4-activator fusion.
ACCESSION   .
VERSION     .
KEYWORDS    pSN31
SOURCE      synthetic DNA construct
  ORGANISM  synthetic DNA construct
REFERENCE   1 (bases 1 to 9050)
  AUTHORS   Narayan S, Bryant G, Shah S, Berrozpe G, Ptashne M
  TITLE     OCT4 and SOX2 Work as Transcriptional Activators in Reprogramming
            Human Fibroblasts.
  JOURNAL   Cell Rep. 2017 Aug 15;20(7):1585-1596. doi:
            10.1016/j.celrep.2017.07.071.
  PUBMED    28813671
REFERENCE   2 (bases 1 to 9050)
  AUTHORS   .
  TITLE     Direct Submission
  JOURNAL   Exported May 13, 2021 from SnapGene Server 1.1.58
            http://www.snapgene.com
FEATURES             Location/Qualifiers
     source          1..9050
                     /organism="synthetic DNA construct"
                     /mol_type="other DNA"
     promoter        1..511
                     /label=hPGK promoter
                     /note="human phosphoglycerate kinase 1 promoter"
     primer_bind     430..448
                     /label=hPGK-F
                     /note="Human PGK promoter, forward primer"
     CDS             526..1233
                     /codon_start=1
                     /product="monomeric derivative of DsRed fluorescent protein
                     (Shaner et al., 2004)"
                     /label=mCherry
                     /note="mammalian codon-optimized"
                     /translation="MVSKGEEDNMAIIKEFMRFKVHMEGSVNGHEFEIEGEGEGRPYEG
                     TQTAKLKVTKGGPLPFAWDILSPQFMYGSKAYVKHPADIPDYLKLSFPEGFKWERVMNF
                     EDGGVVTVTQDSSLQDGEFIYKVKLRGTNFPSDGPVMQKKTMGWEASSERMYPEDGALK
                     GEIKQRLKLKDGGHYDAEVKTTYKAKKPVQLPGAYNVNIKLDITSHNEDYTIVEQYERA
                     EGRHSTGGMDELYK"
     primer_bind     complement(671..689)
                     /label=mCherry-R
                     /note="mCherry, reverse primer"
     primer_bind     939..958
                     /label=mCherry-F
                     /note="mCherry, forward primer"
     CDS             1243..1299
                     /codon_start=1
                     /product="2A peptide from porcine teschovirus-1
                     polyprotein"
                     /label=P2A
                     /note="Eukaryotic ribosomes fail to insert a peptide bond
                     between the Gly and Pro residues, yielding separate
                     polypeptides."
                     /translation="ATNFSLLKQAGDVEENPGP"
     misc_feature    2917..3505
                     /label=WPRE
                     /note="woodchuck hepatitis virus posttranscriptional
                     regulatory element"
     primer_bind     complement(2970..2990)
                     /label=WPRE-R
                     /note="WPRE, reverse primer"
     CDS             complement(3388..3399)
                     /codon_start=1
                     /product="Factor Xa recognition and cleavage site"
                     /label=Factor Xa site
                     /translation="IEGR"
     LTR             3658..3838
                     /label=5' LTR (truncated)
                     /note="truncated 5' long terminal repeat (LTR) from HIV-1"
     polyA_signal    3910..4031
                     /label=SV40 poly(A) signal
                     /note="SV40 polyadenylation signal"
     primer_bind     complement(3947..3966)
                     /label=SV40pA-R
                     /note="SV40 polyA, reverse primer"
     primer_bind     4001..4020
                     /label=EBV-rev
                     /note="SV40 polyA terminator, reverse primer"
     rep_origin      4071..4206
                     /label=SV40 ori
                     /note="SV40 origin of replication"
     primer_bind     4133..4152
                     /label=SV40pro-F
                     /note="SV40 promoter/origin, forward primer"
     primer_bind     complement(4226..4245)
                     /label=T7
                     /note="T7 promoter, forward primer"
     promoter        complement(4227..4245)
                     /label=T7 promoter
                     /note="promoter for bacteriophage T7 RNA polymerase"
     primer_bind     complement(4255..4272)
                     /label=M13 Forward
                     /note="In lacZ gene. Also called M13-F20 or M13 (-21)
                     Forward"
     primer_bind     complement(4255..4271)
                     /label=M13 fwd
                     /note="common sequencing primer, one of multiple similar
                     variants"
     primer_bind     complement(4264..4286)
                     /label=M13/pUC Forward
                     /note="In lacZ gene"
     rep_origin      4413..4868
                     /direction=RIGHT
                     /label=f1 ori
                     /note="f1 bacteriophage origin of replication; arrow
                     indicates direction of (+) strand synthesis"
     primer_bind     complement(4500..4519)
                     /label=F1ori-R
                     /note="F1 origin, reverse primer"
     primer_bind     4710..4731
                     /label=F1ori-F
                     /note="F1 origin, forward primer"
     promoter        4894..4998
                     /gene="bla"
                     /label=AmpR promoter
     CDS             4999..5859
                     /codon_start=1
                     /gene="bla"
                     /product="beta-lactamase"
                     /label=AmpR
                     /note="confers resistance to ampicillin, carbenicillin, and
                     related antibiotics"
                     /translation="MSIQHFRVALIPFFAAFCLPVFAHPETLVKVKDAEDQLGARVGYI
                     ELDLNSGKILESFRPEERFPMMSTFKVLLCGAVLSRIDAGQEQLGRRIHYSQNDLVEYS
                     PVTEKHLTDGMTVRELCSAAITMSDNTAANLLLTTIGGPKELTAFLHNMGDHVTRLDRW
                     EPELNEAIPNDERDTTMPVAMATTLRKLLTGELLTLASRQQLIDWMEADKVAGPLLRSA
                     LPAGWFIADKSGAGERGSRGIIAALGPDGKPSRIVVIYTTGSQATMDERNRQIAEIGAS
                     LIKHW"
     primer_bind     complement(5217..5236)
                     /label=Amp-R
                     /note="Ampicillin resistance gene, reverse primer"
     rep_origin      6030..6618
                     /direction=RIGHT
                     /label=ori
                     /note="high-copy-number ColE1/pMB1/pBR322/pUC origin of
                     replication"
     primer_bind     6519..6538
                     /label=pBR322ori-F
                     /note="pBR322 origin, forward primer"
     primer_bind     6772..6789
                     /label=L4440
                     /note="L4440 vector, forward primer"
     protein_bind    6906..6927
                     /label=CAP binding site
                     /bound_moiety="E. coli catabolite activator protein"
                     /note="CAP binding activates transcription in the presence
                     of cAMP."
     promoter        6942..6972
                     /label=lac promoter
                     /note="promoter for the E. coli lac operon"
     protein_bind    6980..6996
                     /label=lac operator
                     /bound_moiety="lac repressor encoded by lacI"
                     /note="The lac repressor binds to the lac operator to
                     inhibit transcription in E. coli. This inhibition can be
                     relieved by adding lactose or
                     isopropyl-beta-D-thiogalactopyranoside (IPTG)."
     primer_bind     6985..7007
                     /label=M13/pUC Reverse
                     /note="In lacZ gene"
     primer_bind     7004..7020
                     /label=M13 rev
                     /note="common sequencing primer, one of multiple similar
                     variants"
     primer_bind     7004..7020
                     /label=M13 Reverse
                     /note="In lacZ gene. Also called M13-rev"
     primer_bind     7039..7059
                     /label=T3
                     /note="T3 promoter, forward primer"
     promoter        7041..7059
                     /label=T3 promoter
                     /note="promoter for bacteriophage T3 RNA polymerase"
     promoter        7087..7313
                     /label=RSV promoter
                     /note="Rous sarcoma virus enhancer/promoter"
     LTR             7314..7494
                     /label=5' LTR (truncated)
                     /note="truncated 5' long terminal repeat (LTR) from HIV-1"
     misc_feature    7541..7666
                     /label=HIV-1 Psi
                     /note="packaging signal of human immunodeficiency virus
                     type 1"
     misc_feature    8159..8392
                     /label=RRE
                     /note="The Rev response element (RRE) of HIV-1 allows for
                     Rev-dependent mRNA export from the nucleus to the
                     cytoplasm."
     CDS             8577..8621
                     /codon_start=1
                     /product="antigenic peptide corresponding to amino acids
                     655 to 669 of the HIV envelope protein gp41 (Lutje Hulsik
                     et al., 2013)"
                     /label=gp41 peptide
                     /note="recognized by the 2H10 single-chain llama nanobody"
                     /translation="KNEQELLELDKWASL"
     misc_feature    8888..9005
                     /label=cPPT/CTS
                     /note="central polypurine tract and central termination
                     sequence of HIV-1"
ORIGIN
        1 ggggttgggg ttgcgccttt tccaaggcag ccctgggttt gcgcagggac gcggctgctc
       61 tgggcgtggt tccgggaaac gcagcggcgc cgaccctggg tctcgcacat tcttcacgtc
      121 cgttcgcagc gtcacccgga tcttcgccgc tacccttgtg ggccccccgg cgacgcttcc
      181 tgctccgccc ctaagtcggg aaggttcctt gcggttcgcg gcgtgccgga cgtgacaaac
      241 ggaagccgca cgtctcacta gtaccctcgc agacggacag cgccagggag caatggcagc
      301 gcgccgaccg cgatgggctg tggccaatag cggctgctca gcagggcgcg ccgagagcag
      361 cggccgggaa ggggcggtgc gggaggcggg gtgtggggcg gtagtgtggg ccctgttcct
      421 gcccgcgcgg tgttccgcat tctgcaagcc tccggagcgc acgtcggcag tcggctccct
      481 cgttgaccga atcaccgacc tctctcccca gggggatcca ccggtatggt gagcaagggc
      541 gaggaggata acatggccat catcaaggag ttcatgcgct tcaaggtgca catggagggc
      601 tccgtgaacg gccacgagtt cgagatcgag ggcgagggcg agggccgccc ctacgagggc
      661 acccagaccg ccaagctgaa ggtgaccaag ggtggccccc tgcccttcgc ctgggacatc
      721 ctgtcccctc agttcatgta cggctccaag gcctacgtga agcaccccgc cgacatcccc
      781 gactacttga agctgtcctt ccccgagggc ttcaagtggg agcgcgtgat gaacttcgag
      841 gacggcggcg tggtgaccgt gacccaggac tcctccctgc aggacggcga gttcatctac
      901 aaggtgaagc tgcgcggcac caacttcccc tccgacggcc ccgtaatgca gaagaagacc
      961 atgggctggg aggcctcctc cgagcggatg taccccgagg acggcgccct gaagggcgag
     1021 atcaagcaga ggctgaagct gaaggacggc ggccactacg acgctgaggt caagaccacc
     1081 tacaaggcca agaagcccgt gcagctgccc ggcgcctaca acgtcaacat caagttggac
     1141 atcacctccc acaacgagga ctacaccatc gtggaacagt acgaacgcgc cgagggccgc
     1201 cactccaccg gcggcatgga cgagctgtac aagggatctg gagcaacaaa cttctcacta
     1261 ctcaaacaag caggtgacgt ggaggagaat cccggcccta tggctgtcag cgacgcgctg
     1321 ctcccatctt tctccacgtt cgcgtctggc ccggcgggaa gggagaagac actgcgtcaa
     1381 gcaggtgccc cgaataaccg ctggcgggag gagctctccc acatgaagcg acttccccca
     1441 gtgcttcccg gccgccccta tgacctggcg gcggcgaccg tggccacaga cctggagagc
     1501 ggcggagccg gtgcggcttg cggcggtagc aacctggcgc ccctacctcg gagagagacc
     1561 gaggagttca acgatctcct ggacctggac tttattctct ccaattcgct gacccatcct
     1621 ccggagtcag tggccgccac cgtgtcctcg tcagcgtcag cctcctcttc gtcgtcgccg
     1681 tcgagcagcg gccctgccag cgcgccctcc acctgcagct tcacctatcc gatccgggcc
     1741 gggaacgacc cgggcgtggc gccgggcggc acgggcggag gcctcctcta tggcagggag
     1801 tccgctcccc ctccgacggc tcccttcaac ctggcggaca tcaacgacgt gagcccctcg
     1861 ggcggcttcg tggccgagct cctgcggcca gaattggacc cggtgtacat tccgccgcag
     1921 cagccgcagc cgccaggtgg cgggctgatg ggcaagttcg tgctgaaggc gtcgctgagc
     1981 gcccctggca gcgagtacgg cagcccgtcg gtcatcagcg tcagcaaagg cagccctgac
     2041 ggcagccacc cggtggtggt ggcgccctac aacggcgggc cgccgcgcac gtgccccaag
     2101 atcaagcagg aggcggtctc ttcgtgcacc cacttgggcg ctggaccccc tctcagcaat
     2161 ggccaccggc cggctgcaca cgacttcccc ctggggcggc agctccccag caggactacc
     2221 ccgaccctgg gtcttgagga agtgctgagc agcagggact gtcaccctgc cctgccgctt
     2281 cctcccggct tccatcccca cccggggccc aattacccat ccttcctgcc cgatcagatg
     2341 cagccgcaag tcccgccgct ccattaccaa gagctcatgc cacccggttc ctgcatgcca
     2401 gaggagccca agccaaagag gggaagacga tcgtggcccc ggaaaaggac cgccacccac
     2461 acttgtgatt acgcgggctg cggcaaaacc tacacaaaga gttcccatct caaggcacac
     2521 ctgcgaaccc acacaggtga gaaaccttac cactgtgact gggacggctg tggatggaaa
     2581 ttcgcccgct cagatgaact gaccaggcac taccgtaaac acacggggca ccgcccgttc
     2641 cagtgccaaa aatgcgaccg agcattttcc aggtcggacc acctcgcctt acacatgaag
     2701 aggcattttc acttagacgg cgaggacgtg gcgatggcgc atgccgacgc gctagacgat
     2761 ttcgatctgg acatgttggg ggacggggat tccccgggtc cgggatttac cccccacgac
     2821 tccgccccct acggcgctct ggatatggcc gacttcgagt ttgagcagat gtttaccgat
     2881 gcccttggaa ttgacgagta cggtgggtga gtcgacaatc aacctctgga ttacaaaatt
     2941 tgtgaaagat tgactggtat tcttaactat gttgctcctt ttacgctatg tggatacgct
     3001 gctttaatgc ctttgtatca tgctattgct tcccgtatgg ctttcatttt ctcctccttg
     3061 tataaatcct ggttgctgtc tctttatgag gagttgtggc ccgttgtcag gcaacgtggc
     3121 gtggtgtgca ctgtgtttgc tgacgcaacc cccactggtt ggggcattgc caccacctgt
     3181 cagctccttt ccgggacttt cgctttcccc ctccctattg ccacggcgga actcatcgcc
     3241 gcctgccttg cccgctgctg gacaggggct cggctgttgg gcactgacaa ttccgtggtg
     3301 ttgtcgggga agctgacgtc ctttccatgg ctgctcgcct gtgttgccac ctggattctg
     3361 cgcgggacgt ccttctgcta cgtcccttcg gccctcaatc cagcggacct tccttcccgc
     3421 ggcctgctgc cggctctgcg gcctcttccg cgtcttcgcc ttcgccctca gacgagtcgg
     3481 atctcccttt gggccgcctc cccgcctgga attcgagctc ggtaccttta agaccaatga
     3541 cttacaaggc agctgtagat cttagccact ttttaaaaga aaagggggga ctggaagggc
     3601 taattcactc ccaacgaaga caagatatcc tgctagctcc ggatccggac ctgtactggg
     3661 tctctctggt tagaccagat ctgagcctgg gagctctctg gctaactagg gaacccactg
     3721 cttaagcctc aataaagctt gccttgagtg cttcaagtag tgtgtgcccg tctgttgtgt
     3781 gactctggta actagagatc cctcagaccc ttttagtcag tgtggaaaat ctctagcagt
     3841 agtagttcat gtcatcttat tattcagtat ttataacttg caaagaaatg aatatcagag
     3901 agtgagagga acttgtttat tgcagcttat aatggttaca aataaagcaa tagcatcaca
     3961 aatttcacaa ataaagcatt tttttcactg cattctagtt gtggtttgtc caaactcatc
     4021 aatgtatctt atcatgtctg gctctagcta tcccgcccct aactccgccc atcccgcccc
     4081 taactccgcc cagttccgcc cattctccgc cccatggctg actaattttt tttatttatg
     4141 cagaggccga ggccgcctcg gcctctgagc tattccagaa gtagtgagga ggcttttttg
     4201 gaggcctagg gacgtaccca attcgcccta tagtgagtcg tattacgcgc gctcactggc
     4261 cgtcgtttta caacgtcgtg actgggaaaa ccctggcgtt acccaactta atcgccttgc
     4321 agcacatccc cctttcgcca gctggcgtaa tagcgaagag gcccgcaccg atcgcccttc
     4381 ccaacagttg cgcagcctga atggcgaatg ggnnnnnnnn nnnnnnnnnn nnnnnnnnnn
     4441 nnnnnnnnnn nnnnnnnnnn nnnnnnnnnn nnnnnnnnnn nnnnnnnnnn nnnnnnnnnn
     4501 nnnnnnnnnn nnnnnnnnnn nnnnnnnnnn nnnnnncnnn nnnnnnnnnn nnnnnnnnnn
     4561 nnnnnnnnnn nnnnnnnnnn nnnnnnnnnn nnnnnnnnnn nnnnnnnnnn nnnnnnnnnn
     4621 nnnnnnnnan nnnnnnnnnn nnnnnnnnnn nnnnnnnnnn nnnnnnnnnn nnnnnnnncc
     4681 tttgacgttg gagtccacgt tctttaatag tggactcttg ttccaaactg gaacaacact
     4741 caaccctatc tcggtctatt cttttgattt ataagggatt ttgccgattt cggcctattg
     4801 gttaaaaaat gagctgattt aacaaaaatt taacgcgaat tttaacaaaa tattaacgct
     4861 tacaatttag gtggcacttt tcggggaaat gtgcgcggaa cccctatttg tttatttttc
     4921 taaatacatt caaatatgta tccgctcatg agacaataac cctgataaat gcttcaataa
     4981 tattgaaaaa ggaagagtat gagtattcaa catttccgtg tcgcccttat tccctttttt
     5041 gcggcatttt gccttcctgt ttttgctcac ccagaaacgc tggtgaaagt aaaagatgct
     5101 gaagatcagt tgggtgcacg agtgggttac atcgaactgg atctcaacag cggtaagatc
     5161 cttgagagtt ttcgccccga agaacgtttt ccaatgatga gcacttttaa agttctgcta
     5221 tgtggcgcgg tattatcccg tattgacgcc gggcaagagc aactcggtcg ccgcatacac
     5281 tattctcaga atgacttggt tgagtactca ccagtcacag aaaagcatct tacggatggc
     5341 atgacagtaa gagaattatg cagtgctgcc ataaccatga gtgataacac tgcggccaac
     5401 ttacttctga caacgatcgg aggaccgaag gagctaaccg cttttttgca caacatgggg
     5461 gatcatgtaa ctcgccttga tcgttgggaa ccggagctga atgaagccat accaaacgac
     5521 gagcgtgaca ccacgatgcc tgtagcaatg gcaacaacgt tgcgcaaact attaactggc
     5581 gaactactta ctctagcttc ccggcaacaa ttaatagact ggatggaggc ggataaagtt
     5641 gcaggaccac ttctgcgctc ggcccttccg gctggctggt ttattgctga taaatctgga
     5701 gccggtgagc gtgggtctcg cggtatcatt gcagcactgg ggccagatgg taagccctcc
     5761 cgtatcgtag ttatctacac gacggggagt caggcaacta tggatgaacg aaatagacag
     5821 atcgctgaga taggtgcctc actgattaag cattggtaac tgtcagacca agtttactca
     5881 tatatacttt agattgattt aaaacttcat ttttaattta aaaggatcta ggtgaagatc
     5941 ctttttgata atctcatgac caaaatccct taacgtgagt tttcgttcca ctgagcgtca
     6001 gaccccgtag aaaagatcaa aggatcttct tgagatcctt tttttctgcg cgtaatctgc
     6061 tgcttgcaaa caaaaaaacc accgctacca gcggtggttt gtttgccgga tcaagagcta
     6121 ccaactcttt ttccgaaggt aactggcttc agcagagcgc agataccaaa tactgttctt
     6181 ctagtgtagc cgtagttagg ccaccacttc aagaactctg tagcaccgcc tacatacctc
     6241 gctctgctaa tcctgttacc agtggctgct gccagtggcg ataagtcgtg tcttaccggg
     6301 ttggactcaa gacgatagtt accggataag gcgcagcggt cgggctgaac ggggggttcg
     6361 tgcacacagc ccagcttgga gcgaacgacc tacaccgaac tgagatacct acagcgtgag
     6421 ctatgagaaa gcgccacgct tcccgaaggg agaaaggcgg acaggtatcc ggtaagcggc
     6481 agggtcggaa caggagagcg cacgagggag cttccagggg gaaacgcctg gtatctttat
     6541 agtcctgtcg ggtttcgcca cctctgactt gagcgtcgat ttttgtgatg ctcgtcaggg
     6601 gggcggagcc tatggaaaaa cgccagcaac gcggcctttt tacggttcct ggccttttgc
     6661 tggccttttg ctcacatgtt ctttcctgcg ttatcccctg attctgtgga taaccgtatt
     6721 accgcctttg agtgagctga taccgctcgc cgcagccgaa cgaccgagcg cagcgagtca
     6781 gtgagcgagg aagcggaaga gcgcccaata cgcaaaccgc ctctccccgc gcgttggccg
     6841 attcattaat gcagctggca cgacaggttt cccgactgga aagcgggcag tgagcgcaac
     6901 gcaattaatg tgagttagct cactcattag gcaccccagg ttttacactt tatgcttccg
     6961 gctcgtatgt tgtgtggaat tgtgagcgga taacaatttc acacaggaaa cagctatgac
     7021 catgattacg ccaagcgcgc aattaaccct cactaaaggg aacaaaagct ggagctgcaa
     7081 gcttaatgta gtcttatgca atactcttgt agtcttgcaa catggtaacg atgagttagc
     7141 aacatgcctt acaaggagag aaaaagcacc gtgcatgccg attggtggaa gtaaggtggt
     7201 acgatcgtgc cttattagga aggcaacaga cgggtctgac atggattgga cgaaccactg
     7261 aattgccgca ttgcagagat attgtattta agtgcctagc tcgatacata aacgggtctc
     7321 tctggttaga ccagatctga gcctgggagc tctctggcta actagggaac ccactgctta
     7381 agcctcaata aagcttgcct tgagtgcttc aagtagtgtg tgcccgtctg ttgtgtgact
     7441 ctggtaacta gagatccctc agaccctttt agtcagtgtg gaaaatctct agcagtggcg
     7501 cccgaacagg gacttgaaag cgaaagggaa accagaggag ctctctcgac gcaggactcg
     7561 gcttgctgaa gcgcgcacgg caagaggcga ggggcggcga ctggtgagta cgccaaaaat
     7621 tttgactagc ggaggctaga aggagagaga tgggtgcgag agcgtcagta ttaagcgggg
     7681 gagaattaga tcgcgatggg aaaaaattcg gttaaggcca gggggaaaga aaaaatataa
     7741 attaaaacat atagtatggg caagcaggga gctagaacga ttcgcagtta atcctggcct
     7801 gttagaaaca tcagaaggct gtagacaaat actgggacag ctacaaccat cccttcagac
     7861 aggatcagaa gaacttagat cattatataa tacagtagca accctctatt gtgtgcatca
     7921 aaggatagag ataaaagaca ccaaggaagc tttagacaag atagaggaag agcaaaacaa
     7981 aagtaagacc accgcacagc aagcggccgc tgatcttcag acctggagga ggagatatga
     8041 gggacaattg gagaagtgaa ttatataaat ataaagtagt aaaaattgaa ccattaggag
     8101 tagcacccac caaggcaaag agaagagtgg tgcagagaga aaaaagagca gtgggaatag
     8161 gagctttgtt ccttgggttc ttgggagcag caggaagcac tatgggcgca gcgtcaatga
     8221 cgctgacggt acaggccaga caattattgt ctggtatagt gcagcagcag aacaatttgc
     8281 tgagggctat tgaggcgcaa cagcatctgt tgcaactcac agtctggggc atcaagcagc
     8341 tccaggcaag aatcctggct gtggaaagat acctaaagga tcaacagctc ctggggattt
     8401 ggggttgctc tggaaaactc atttgcacca ctgctgtgcc ttggaatgct agttggagta
     8461 ataaatctct ggaacagatt tggaatcaca cgacctggat ggagtgggac agagaaatta
     8521 acaattacac aagcttaata cactccttaa ttgaagaatc gcaaaaccag caagaaaaga
     8581 atgaacaaga attattggaa ttagataaat gggcaagttt gtggaattgg tttaacataa
     8641 caaattggct gtggtatata aaattattca taatgatagt aggaggcttg gtaggtttaa
     8701 gaatagtttt tgctgtactt tctatagtga atagagttag gcagggatat tcaccattat
     8761 cgtttcagac ccacctccca accccgaggg gacccgacag gcccgaagga atagaagaag
     8821 aaggtggaga gagagacaga gacagatcca ttcgattagt gaacggatct cgacggtatc
     8881 ggttaacttt taaaagaaaa ggggggattg gggggtacag tgcaggggaa agaatagtag
     8941 acataatagc aacagacata caaactaaag aattacaaaa acaaattaca aaaattcaaa
     9001 attttatcga tcacgagact agcctcgaga agcttgatat cgaattccac
//
