[The description below was written by a language model from this plasmid's Addgene catalogue record and the feature table of its GenBank file.]
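Description:
pSN31 is a 9,050 bp lentiviral transfer plasmid for mammalian expression, built on the pLM-mCherry-KLF4 backbone. It expresses a chimeric transcription factor in which human KLF4 is fused to a "medium" VP16 activation domain. In bacteria it is maintained through a high-copy ColE1/pUC-type origin and selected with ampicillin via the beta-lactamase gene. An f1 origin, an SV40 origin, and lac, T3 and T7 promoter remnants are also carried over from the parental cloning vector.

The viral portion has a third-generation layout. An RSV promoter drives a truncated HIV-1 5' LTR, followed by the Psi packaging signal, the Rev response element for Rev-dependent nuclear export of the genomic RNA, and the cPPT/CTS. Downstream of the cassette lie a WPRE, which enhances transcript stability and expression, a second truncated LTR (annotated as a 5' LTR but positioned as the 3' LTR), and an SV40 polyadenylation signal. The gp41 peptide and Factor Xa site annotations appear to be incidental matches within viral and WPRE sequence rather than designed elements.

Within the provirus, the human PGK promoter transcribes a single open reading frame encoding mCherry, a P2A peptide, and the KLF4–VP16 fusion. Ribosomal skipping at P2A yields separate fluorescent reporter and transcription factor proteins, so red fluorescence marks transduced cells. The feature table does not annotate the KLF4 or VP16 segments, but the unannotated stretch between P2A and the WPRE is where the catalogue entry places them. The associated publication concerns transcriptional activator function of reprogramming factors in human fibroblasts, which fits the use of this construct to test how an added activation domain affects KLF4 activity in reprogramming.
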