Addgene plasmid #100116: pSN31
Purpose: expresses a chimeric KLF4-activator fusion
Depositing lab: Mark Ptashne. Depositing organization: Memorial Sloan-Kettering Cancer Center. Publication: OCT4 and SOX2 Work as Transcriptional Activators in Reprogramming Human Fibroblasts. Narayan S, Bryant G, Shah S, Berrozpe G, Ptashne M. Cell Rep. 2017 Aug 15;20(7):1585-1596. doi: 10.1016/j.celrep.2017.07.071. PubMed 28813671.
Backbone
  Vector backbone: pLM-mCherry-KLF4
  Backbone manufacturer: Michel Sadelain (Addgene plasmid # 23243)
  Vector type: Mammalian Expression, Lentiviral
Growth in bacteria
  Bacterial resistance: Ampicillin, 100 μg/mL
  Growth temperature: 37°C
  Growth strain: NEB Stable
  Copy number: Unknown
Gene/Insert
  Gene/Insert name: mCherry-P2A-KLF4 fused to a 'medium' VP16 domain
  Species: H. sapiens (human)
  Entrez Gene: KLF4 (a.k.a. EZF, GKLF)
  Cloning method: Ligation Independent Cloning
  Sequencing primers: 5′ unknown
Terms and licenses: Academic/Nonprofit Terms; Industry Terms: Not Available to Industry
How to cite: pSN31 was a gift from Mark Ptashne (Addgene plasmid # 100116 ; http://n2t.net/addgene:100116 ; RRID:Addgene_100116)
